>Addgene plasmid #62861 | pCMV NucleoBAS | depositor full sequence | sequence record 103771 | pCMV NucleoBAS
TAGTTATTAATAGTAATCAATTACGGGGTCATTAGTTCATAGCCCATATATGGAGTTCCGCGTTACATAA
CTTACGGTAAATGGCCCGCCTGGCTGACCGCCCAACGACCCCCGCCCATTGACGTCAATAATGACGTATG
TTCCCATAGTAACGCCAATAGGGACTTTCCATTGACGTCAATGGGTGGAGTATTTACGGTAAACTGCCCA
CTTGGCAGTACATCAAGTGTATCATATGCCAAGTACGCCCCCTATTGACGTCAATGACGGTAAATGGCCC
GCCTGGCATTATGCCCAGTACATGACCTTATGGGACTTTCCTACTTGGCAGTACATCTACGTATTAGTCA
TCGCTATTACCATGGTGATGCGGTTTTGGCAGTACATCAATGGGCGTGGATAGCGGTTTGACTCACGGGG
ATTTCCAAGTCTCCACCCCATTGACGTCAATGGGAGTTTGTTTTGGCACCAAAATCAACGGGACTTTCCA
AAATGTCGTAACAACTCCGCCCCATTGACGCAAATGGGCGGTAGGCGTGTACGGTGGGAGGTCTATATAA
GCAGAGCTGGTTTAGTGAACCGTCAGATCCGCTAGCATGGTGAGCAAGGGCGAGGAGCTGTTCACCGGGG
TGGTGCCCATCCTGGTCGAGCTGGACGGCGACGTAAACGGCCACAAGTTCAGCGTGTCCGGCGAGGGCGA
GGGCGATGCCACCTACGGCAAGCTGACCCTGAAGTTCATCTGCACCACCGGTAAGCTGCCCGTGCCCTGG
CCCACCCTCGTGACCACCCTGACCTGGGGCGTGCAGTGCTTCGCCCGCTACCCCGACCACATGAAGCAGC
ACGACTTCTTCAAGTCCGCCATGCCCGAAGGCTACGTCCAGGAGCGCACCATCTTCTTCAAGGACGACGG
CAACTACAAGACCCGCGCCGAGGTGAAGTTCGAGGGCGACACCCTGGTGAACCGCATCGAGCTGAAGGGC
ATCGACTTCAAGGAGGACGGCAACATCCTGGGGCACAAGCTGGAGTACAACGCCATCAGCGACAACGTCT
ATATCACCGCCGACAAGCAGAAGAACGGCATCAAGGCCAACTTCAAGATCCGCCACAACATCGAGGACGG
CAGCGTGCAGCTCGCCGACCACTACCAGCAGAACACCCCCATCGGCGACGGCCCCGTGCTGCTGCCCGAC
AACCACTACCTGAGCACCTTCTCCGCCCTGAGCAAAGACCCCAACGAGAAGCGCGATCACATGGTCCTGC
TGGAGTTCCTGACCGCCGCCGGGATCACTAGTGAACTCACCCCAGATCAACAGACTCTTCTACATTTTAT
TATGGATTCATATAACAAACAGAGGATGCCTCAGGAAATAACAAATAAAATTTTAAAAGAAGAATTCAGT
GCAGAAGAAAATTTTCTCATTTTGACGGAAATGGCAACCAATCATGTACAGGTTCTTGTAGAATTCACAA
AAAAGCTACCAGGATTTCAGACTTTGGACCATGAAGACCAGATTGCTTTGCTGAAAGGGTCTGCGGTTGA
AGCTATGTTCCTTCGTTCAGCTGAGATTTTCAATAAGAAACTTCCGTCTGGGCATTCTGACCTATTGGAA
GAAAGAATTCGAAATAGTGGTATCTCTGATGAATATATAACACCTATGTTTAGTTTTTATAAAAGTATTG
GGGAACTGAAAATGACTCAAGAGGAGTATGCTCTGCTTACAGCAATTGTTATCCTGTCTCCAGATAGACA
ATACATAAAGGATAGAGAGGCAGTAGAGAAGCTTCAGGAGCCACTTCTTGATGTGCTACAAAAGTTGTGT
AAGATTCACCAGCCTGAAAATCCTCAACACTTTGCCTGTCTCCTGGGTCGCCTGACTGAATTACGGACAT
TCAATCATCACCACGCTGAGATGCTGATGTCATGGAGAGTAAACGACCACAAGTTTACCCCACTTCTCTG
TGAAATCTGGGACGTGCAGGGCGAGCTCGGCGGATCCGGCGGAAGCGGCGGATCCGGCGGTAGCGGCGGA
TCCGGCGGCTCCGGCGGATCCGGCGGCAGCGGCGGATCCGGTGGAAGCGGTGGATCCGGTGGTAGCGGTG
GATCCGGTGGAAGCGGTGGATCCGGTGGTAGCGGTGGATCCGGGCCGCGGGGTATGGTGAGCAAAGGCGA
AGAACTGTTTACTGGTGTTGTGCCAATTCTGGTGGAACTGGATGGCGATGTTAACGGGCACAAATTTTCG
GTTTCTGGTGAAGGTGAAGGCGATGCTACATACGGTAAACTGACGCTGAAATTTATCTGTACCACCGGCA
AACTGCCGGTGCCGTGGCCGACTCTGGTTACAACGTTCGGGTATGGTCTGATGTGCTTTGCCCGCTATCC
AGATCACATGAAACAGCACGACTTCTTCAAATCGGCTATGCCGGAAGGCTATGTGCAAGAACGTACCATC
TTCTTCAAAGATGATGGCAACTATAAAACCCGCGCTGAAGTGAAATTTGAAGGCGACACCCTGGTCAATC
GCATCGAACTGAAAGGCATTGATTTTAAAGAAGATGGCAATATTCTGGGCCATAAACTGGAATACAATTA
TAACTCCCATAATGTTTACATTATGGCAGATAAACAGAAAAATGGTATCAAAGTGAATTTCAAAATTCGC
CACAATATCGAAGATGGTTCGGTCCAGCTGGCGGACCATTACCAGCAGAACACCCCGATCGGCGACGGTC
CGGTGCTGCTGCCAGATAACCATTACCTGAGTTATTTCAGCGCTCTGTCAAAAGATCCGAATGAAAAACG
TGATCACATGGTCCTGCTGGAATTTCTGACGGCGGCAGGTATTGCGGCCGCCGAGAAGCATAAAATTTTG
CACAGACTCTTGCAGGACAGCGGCGGTACCCCAAAAAAGAAGAGAAAGGTAGAAGACGCGGGTACCTAAC
TCGAGCTCAAGCTTCGAATTCTGCAGTCGACGGTACCGCGGGCCCGGGATCCACCGGATCTAGATAACTG
ATCATAATCAGCCATACCACATTTGTAGAGGTTTTACTTGCTTTAAAAAACCTCCCACACCTCCCCCTGA
ACCTGAAACATAAAATGAATGCAATTGTTGTTGTTAACTTGTTTATTGCAGCTTATAATGGTTACAAATA
AAGCAATAGCATCACAAATTTCACAAATAAAGCATTTTTTTCACTGCATTCTAGTTGTGGTTTGTCCAAA
CTCATCAATGTATCTTAAGGCGTAAATTGTAAGCGTTAATATTTTGTTAAAATTCGCGTTAAATTTTTGT
TAAATCAGCTCATTTTTTAACCAATAGGCCGAAATCGGCAAAATCCCTTATAAATCAAAAGAATAGACCG
AGATAGGGT
[37 nt withheld, positions 3370-3406]
AAAGAACGTGGACTCCAACGTCAAAGG
[49 nt withheld, positions 3434-3482]
T
[91 nt withheld, positions 3484-3574]
G
[124 nt withheld, positions 3576-3699]
CAGGTGGCACTTTTCGGGGAAATGTGCGCGGAACCCCTATTTGTTTATTTTTCTAAATACATTCAAATAT
GTATCCGCTCATGAGACAATAACCCTGATAAATGCTTCAATAATATTGAAAAAGGAAGAGTCCTGAGGCG
GAAAGAACCAGCTGTGGAATGTGTGTCAGTTAGGGTGTGGAAAGTCCCCAGGCTCCCCAGCAGGCAGAAG
TATGCAAAGCATGCATCTCAATTAGTCAGCAACCAGGTGTGGAAAGTCCCCAGGCTCCCCAGCAGGCAGA
AGTATGCAAAGCATGCATCTCAATTAGTCAGCAACCATAGTCCCGCCCCTAACTCCGCCCATCCCGCCCC
TAACTCCGCCCAGTTCCGCCCATTCTCCGCCCCATGGCTGACTAATTTTTTTTATTTATGCAGAGGCCGA
GGCCGCCTCGGCCTCTGAGCTATTCCAGAAGTAGTGAGGAGGCTTTTTTGGAGGCCTAGGCTTTTGCAAA
GATCGATCAAGAGACAGGATGAGGATCGTTTCGCATGATTGAACAAGATGGATTGCACGCAGGTTCTCCG
GCCGCTTGGGTGGAGAGGCTATTCGGCTATGACTGGGCACAACAGACAATCGGCTGCTCTGATGCCGCCG
TGTTCCGGCTGTCAGCGCAGGGGCGCCCGGTTCTTTTTGTCAAGACCGACCTGTCCGGTGCCCTGAATGA
ACTGCAAGACGAGGCAGCGCGGCTATCGTGGCTGGCCACGACGGGCGTTCCTTGCGCAGCTGTGCTCGAC
GTTGTCACTGAAGCGGGAAGGGACTGGCTGCTATTGGGCGAAGTGCCGGGGCAGGATCTCCTGTCATCTC
ACCTTGCTCCTGCCGAGAAAGTATCCATCATGGCTGATGCAATGCGGCGGCTGCATACGCTTGATCCGGC
TACCTGCCCATTCGACCACCAAGCGAAACATCGCATCGAGCGAGCACGTACTCGGATGGAAGCCGGTCTT
GTCGATCAGGATGATCTGGACGAAGAGCATCAGGGGCTCGCGCCAGCCGAACTGTTCGCCAGGCTCAAGG
CGAGCATGCCCGACGGCGAGGATCTCGTCGTGACCCATGGCGATGCCTGCTTGCCGAATATCATGGTGGA
AAATGGCCGCTTTTCTGGATTCATCGACTGTGGCCGGCTGGGTGTGGCGGACCGCTATCAGGACATAGCG
TTGGCTACCCGTGATATTGCTGAAGAGCTTGGCGGCGAATGGGCTGACCGCTTCCTCGTGCTTTACGGTA
TCGCCGCTCCCGATTCGCAGCGCATCGCCTTCTATCGCCTTCTTGACGAGTTCTTCTGAGCGGGACTCTG
GGGTTCGAAATGACCGACCAAGCGACGCCCAACCTGCCATCACGAGATTTCGATTCCACCGCCGCCTTCT
ATGAAAGGTTGGGCTTCGGAATCGTTTTCCGGGACGCCGGCTGGATGATCCTCCAGCGCGGGGATCTCAT
GCTGGAGTTCTTCGCCCACCCTAGGGGGAGGCTAACTGAAACACGGAAGGAGACAATACCGGAAGGAACC
CGCGCTATGACGGCAATAAAAAGACAGAATAAAACGCACGGTGTTGGGTCGTTTGTTCATAAACGCGGGG
TTCGGTCCCAGGGCTGGCACTCTGTCGATACCCCACCGAGACCCCATTGGGGCCAATACGCCCGCGTTTC
TTCCTTTTCCCCACCCCACCCCCCAAGTTCGGGTGAAGGCCCAGGGCTCGCAGCCAACGTCGGGGCGGCA
GGCCCTGCCATAGCCTCAGGTTACTCATATATACTTTAGATTGATTTAAAACTTCATTTTTAATTTAAAA
GGATCTAGGTGAAGATCCTTTTTGATAATCTCATGACCAAAATCCCTTAACGTGAGTTTTCGTTCCACTG
AGCGTCAGACCCCGTAGAAAAGATCAAAGGATCTTCTTGAGATCCTTTTTTTCTGCGCGTAATCTGCTGC
TTGCAAACAAAAAAACCACCGCTACCAGCGGTGGTTTGTTTGCCGGATCAAGAGCTACCAACTCTTTTTC
CGAAGGTAACTGGCTTCAGCAGAGCGCAGATACCAAATACTGTCCTTCTAGTGTAGCCGTAGTTAGGCCA
CCACTTCAAGAACTCTGTAGCACCGCCTACATACCTCGCTCTGCTAATCCTGTTACCAGTGGCTGCTGCC
AGTGGCGATAAGTCGTGTCTTACCGGGTTGGACTCAAGACGATAGTTACCGGATAAGGCGCAGCGGTCGG
GCTGAACGGGGGGTTCGTGCACACAGCCCAGCTTGGAGCGAACGACCTACACCGAACTGAGATACCTACA
GCGTGAGCTATGAGAAAGCGCCACGCTTCCCGAAGGGAGAAAGGCGGACAGGTATCCGGTAAGCGGCAGG
GTCGGAACAGGAGAGCGCACGAGGGAGCTTCCAGGGGGAAACGCCTGGTATCTTTATAGTCCTGTCGGGT
TTCGCCACCTCTGACTTGAGCGTCGATTTTTGTGATGCTCGTCAGGGGGGCGGAGCCTATGGAAAAACGC
CAGCAACGCGGCCTTTTTACGGTTCCTGGCCTTTTGCTGGCCTTTTGCTCACATGTTCTTTCCTGCGTTA
TCCCCTGATTCTGTGGATAACCGTATTACCGCCATGCAT
Features (pLannotate 1.2.2; 17 found; start..end, strand, type, name):
     61..364     +  enhancer       CMV enhancer: human cytomegalovirus immediate early enhancer
    365..568     +  promoter       CMV promoter: human cytomegalovirus (CMV) immediate early promoter
    597..1289    +  CDS            Cerulean: Cerulean is a basic (constitutively fluorescent) cyan fluorescent protein published in 2004, derived from Aequorea victoria. It has low acid sensitivity.
   1290..1979    +  CDS            NR1H4 (fragment): NR1H4_HUMAN - Also known as BAR, FXR, HRR1, RIP14. Experimental evidence at protein level: Swiss-Prot protein existence level 1. [Isoform 4]: Promotes transcriptional activation of target genes ABCB11/BSEP (inducible by unconjugated CDCA, ACA and DCA), NR0B2/SHP (inducible by unconjugated CDCA, ACA and DCA), SLC51B/OSTB (inducible by unconjugated CDCA and DCA) and FABP6/IBAP; most efficient isoform compared to isoforms 1 to 3; not inducible by taurine- and glycine-amidated CDCA. From Homo sapiens (Human).
   2160..2843    +  CDS            (3-F)Tyr-EGFP: (3-F)Tyr-EGFP is a basic (constitutively fluorescent) green fluorescent protein published in 2004, derived from Aequorea victoria.
   2901..2921    +  CDS            SV40 NLS: nuclear localization signal of SV40 (simian virus 40) large T antigen
   2940..2992    +  misc_feature   MCS: multiple cloning site
   3009..3093    +  CDS            large T antigen (fragment): large T antigen from SV40 (simian virus 40)
   3116..3237    +  polyA_signal   SV40 poly(A) signal: SV40 polyadenylation signal
   3271..3699    -  rep_origin     f1 ori (sequence partly withheld): f1 bacteriophage origin of replication; arrow indicates direction of (+) strand synthesis
   3726..3830    +  promoter       AmpR promoter: bla
   3832..4189    +  promoter       SV40 promoter: SV40 enhancer and early promoter
   4224..5018    +  CDS            NeoR/KanR: aminoglycoside phosphotransferase from Tn5; aph(3')-II (or nptII); confers resistance to neomycin, kanamycin, and G418 (Geneticin®)
   5039..5191    +  CDS            ble (fragment): BLE_KLEPN - Experimental evidence at protein level: Swiss-Prot protein existence level 1. Binding protein with a strong affinity to the bleomycin family of antibiotics. Binds to CL990; an antimitotic-antibiotic compound. From Klebsiella pneumoniae.
   5250..5297    +  polyA_signal   HSV TK poly(A) signal: herpes simplex virus thymidine kinase polyadenylation signal (Cole and Stacy, 1985)
   5388..5404    -  polyA_signal   bGH poly(A) signal (fragment): bovine growth hormone polyadenylation signal
   5626..6214    +  rep_origin     ori: high-copy-number ColE1/pMB1/pBR322/pUC origin of replication
