[The description below was written by a language model from this plasmid's Addgene catalogue record and pLannotate feature annotations shown in this document.]
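Description:
pCMV NucleoBAS is a 6,328 bp mammalian expression plasmid built on the Clontech pECFP-C1 backbone, in which the original ECFP coding region was replaced by a synthetic gene encoding a nuclear-targeted, genetically encoded bile acid sensor. It is propagated in E. coli through a high-copy ColE1/pUC-type origin and also carries an f1 origin. A single NeoR/KanR (Tn5 aminoglycoside phosphotransferase) gene serves both hosts. It is preceded by a bacterial promoter (annotated as the bla/AmpR promoter) for kanamycin selection in bacteria and by the SV40 enhancer/early promoter for G418 selection of transfected mammalian cells, and it terminates at the HSV TK polyadenylation signal. Short ble, bGH poly(A) and large T antigen fragments in the annotation appear to be backbone remnants or partial matches rather than functional parts.

The sensor is transcribed from the CMV immediate early enhancer and promoter and terminated by the SV40 poly(A) signal. The annotated open reading frame runs from the cyan donor Cerulean directly into a fragment of human NR1H4 (FXR, the bile acid receptor). After an unannotated stretch comes a second Aequorea-derived fluorescent protein, which the automated annotation matches to an EGFP variant and which presumably acts as the FRET acceptor, although the record does not state its identity. A C-terminal SV40 NLS, noted as flanked by KpnI sites, directs the protein to the nucleus. Bile acid binding to the FXR fragment is expected to alter energy transfer between the two fluorophores. According to the record, the construct is used for spatiotemporal FRET monitoring of bile acid transport in single living cells.
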