Addgene plasmid #62861: pCMV NucleoBAS
Purpose: Fluorescent bile acid sensor (BAS) targeted to nucleus that allows spatiotemporal monitoring of bile acid transport in single living cells using FRET
Depositing lab: Stan van de Graaf. Depositing organization: University Medical Centre Utrecht. Publication: Monitoring bile acid transport in single living cells using a genetically encoded Forster resonance energy transfer sensor. van der Velden LM, Golynskiy MV, Bijsmans IT, van Mil SW, Klomp LW, Merkx M, van de Graaf SF. Hepatology. 2013 Feb;57(2):740-52. doi: 10.1002/hep.26012. Epub 2013 Jan 8. PubMed 22899095.
Backbone
  Vector backbone: pECFP-C1
  Backbone manufacturer: Clontech
  Total vector size (bp): 6328
  Modifications to backbone: Synthetic DNA construct encoding BAS-1 was cloned into pECFP-C1, replacing ECFP, to generate NucleoBAS (SV40 NLS flanked by KpnI sites)
  Vector type: Mammalian Expression
  Selectable markers: Neomycin (select with G418)
Growth in bacteria
  Bacterial resistance: Kanamycin, 50 μg/mL
  Growth temperature: 37°C
  Growth strain: DH5alpha
  Copy number: Unknown
Gene/Insert
  Gene/Insert name: NucleoBAS
  Species: Synthetic
  Promoter: CMV
  Tag / fusion protein: SV40 NLS (C terminal on insert)
  Cloning method: Unknown
  Sequencing primers: 5′ CMV-F; 3′ SV40pA-R
Terms and licenses: Academic/Nonprofit Terms; Industry Terms: Not Available to Industry
How to cite: pCMV NucleoBAS was a gift from Stan van de Graaf (Addgene plasmid # 62861 ; http://n2t.net/addgene:62861 ; RRID:Addgene_62861)
