>Addgene plasmid #62861 | pCMV NucleoBAS | addgene partial sequence | sequence record 107073 | SV40pA-R 5'-GAAATTTGTGATGCTATTGC-3'
GTTAACAACAACAATTGCATTCATTTTATGTTTCAGGTTCAGGGGGAGGTGTGGGAGGTTTTTTAAAGCA
AGTAAAACCTCTACAAATGTGGTATGGCTGATTATGATCAGTTATCTAGATCCGGTGGATCCCGGGCCCG
CGGTACCGTCGACTGCAGAATTCGAAGCTTGAGCTCGAGTTAGGTACCCGCGTCTTCTACCTTTCTCTTC
TTTTTTGGGGTACCGCCGCTGTCCTGCAAGAGTCTGTGCAAAATTTTATGCTTCTCGGCGGCCGCAATAC
CTGCCGCCGTCAGAAATTCCAGCAGGACCATGTGATCACGTTTTTCATTCGGATCTTTTGACAGAGCGCT
GAAATAACTCAGGTAATGGTTATCTGGCAGCAGCACCGGACCGTCGCCGATCGGGGTGTTCTGCTGGTAA
TGGTCCGCCAGCTGGACCGAACCATCTTCGATATTGTGGCGAATTTTGAAATTCACTTTGATACCATTTT
TCTGTTTATCTGCCATAATGTAAACATTATGGGAGTTATAATTGTATTCCAGTTTATGGCCCAGAATATT
GCCATCTTCTTTAAAATCAATGCCTTTCAGTTCGATGCGATTGACCAGGGTGTCGCCTTCAAATTTCACT
TCAGCGCGGGTTTTATAGTTGCCATCATCTTTGAAGAAGATGGTACGTTCTTGCACATAGCCTTCCGGCA
TAGCCGATTTGAAGAAGTCGTGCTGTTTCATGTGATCTGGATAGCGGGCAAAGCACATCAGACCATACCC
GAACGTTGTAACCAGAGTCGGCCACGGCACCGGCAG
