>Addgene plasmid #62861 | pCMV NucleoBAS | addgene partial sequence | sequence record 108262 | CMV-F 5'-CGCAAATGGGCGGTAGGCGTG-3'
AGTGAACCGTCAGATCCGCTAGCATGGTGAGCAAGGGCGAGGAGCTGTTCACCGGGGTGGTGCCCATCCT
GGTCGAGCTGGACGGCGACGTAAACGGCCACAAGTTCAGCGTGTCCGGCGAGGGCGAGGGCGATGCCACC
TACGGCAAGCTGACCCTGAAGTTCATCTGCACCACCGGTAAGCTGCCCGTGCCCTGGCCCACCCTCGTGA
CCACCCTGACCTGGGGCGTGCAGTGCTTCGCCCGCTACCCCGACCACATGAAGCAGCACGACTTCTTCAA
GTCCGCCATGCCCGAAGGCTACGTCCAGGAGCGCACCATCTTCTTCAAGGACGACGGCAACTACAAGACC
CGCGCCGAGGTGAAGTTCGAGGGCGACACCCTGGTGAACCGCATCGAGCTGAAGGGCATCGACTTCAAGG
AGGACGGCAACATCCTGGGGCACAAGCTGGAGTACAACGCCATCAGCGACAACGTCTATATCACCGCCGA
CAAGCAGAAGAACGGCATCAAGGCCAACTTCAAGATCCGCCACAACATCGAGGACGGCAGCGTGCAGCTC
GCCGACCACTACCAGCAGAACACCCCCATCGGCGACGGCCCCGTGCTGCTGCCCGACAACCACTACCTGA
GCACCTTCTCCGCCCTGAGCAAAGACCCCAACGAGAAGCGCGATCACATGGTCCTGCTGGAGTTCCTGAC
CGCCGCCGGGATCACTAGTGAACTCA
