>Addgene plasmid #62861 | pCMV NucleoBAS | addgene partial sequence | sequence record 109311 | Cer-F 5'-cctgagcaaagaccccaac-3'
TCACTAGTGAACTCACCCCAGATCAACAGACTCTTCTACATTTTATTATGGATTCATATAACAAACAGAG
GATGCCTCAGGAAATAACAAATAAAATTTTAAAAGAAGAATTCAGTGCAGAAGAAAATTTTCTCATTTTG
ACGGAAATGGCAACCAATCATGTACAGGTTCTTGTAGAATTCACAAAAAAGCTACCAGGATTTCAGACTT
TGGACCATGAAGACCAGATTGCTTTGCTGAAAGGGTCTGCGGTTGAAGCTATGTTCCTTCGTTCAGCTGA
GATTTTCAATAAGAAACTTCCGTCTGGGCATTCTGACCTATTGGAAGAAAGAATTCGAAATAGTGGTATC
TCTGATGAATATATAACACCTATGTTTAGTTTTTATAAAAGTATTGGGGAACTGAAAATGACTCAAGAGG
AGTATGCTCTGCTTACAGCAATTGTTATCCTGTCTCCAGATAGACAATACATAAAGGATAGAGAGGCAGT
AGAGAAGCTTCAGGAGCCACTTCTTGATGTGCTACAAAAGTTGTGTAAGATTCACCAGCCTGAAAATCCT
CAACACTTTGCCTGTCTCCTGGGTCGCCTGACTGAATTACGGACATTCAATCATCACCACGCTGAGATGC
TGATGTCATGGAGAGTAAACGACCACAAGTTTACCCCACTTCTCTGTGAAATCTGGGACGTGCAGGGCGA
GCTCGGCGGATCCGGCGGAAGCGGCGGATCCGGCGGTAGCGGCGGAT
